>Addgene plasmid | pCAG-Cre:GFP Sequencing Result | analyzer sequence | sequence record 190065
GGTCGACATTGATTATTGACTAGTTATTAATAGTAATCAATTACGGGGTCATTAGTTCATAGCCCATATA
TGGAGTTCCGCGTTACATAACTTACGGTAAATGGCCCGCCTGGCTGACCGCCCAACGACCCCCGCCCATT
GACGTCAATAATGACGTATGTTCCCATAGTAACGCCAATAGGGACTTTCCATTGACGTCAATGGGTGGAG
TATTTACGGTAAACTGCCCACTTGGCAGTACATCAAGTGTATCATATGCCAAGTACGCCCCCTATTGACG
TCAATGACGGTAAATGGCCCGCCTGGCATTATGCCCAGTACATGACCTTATGGGACTTTCCTACTTGGCA
GTACATCTACGTATTAGTCATCGCTATTACCATGGTCGAGGTGAGCCCCACGTTCTGCTTCACTCTCCCC
ATCTCCCCCCCCTCCCCACCCCCAATTTTGTATTTATTTATTTTTTAATTATTTTGTGCAGCGATGGGGG
CGGGGGGGGGGGGGGCGCGCGCCAGGCGGGGCGGGGCGGGGCGAGGGGCGGGGCGGGGCGAGGCGGAGAG
GTGCGGCGGCAGCCAATCAGAGCGGCGCGCTCCGAAAGTTTCCTTTTATGGCGAGGCGGCGGCGGCGGCG
GCCCTATAAAAAGCGAAGCGCGCGGCGGGCGGGAGTCGCTGCGTTGCCTTCGCCCCGTGCCCCGCTCCGC
GCCGCCTCGCGCCGCCCGCCCCGGCTCTGACTGACCGCGTTACTCCCACAGGTGAGCGGGCGGGACGGCC
CTTCTCCTCCGGGCTGTAATTAGCGCTTGGTTTAATGACGGCTCGTTTCTTTTCTGTGGCTGCGTGAAAG
CCTTAAAGGGCTCCGGGAGGGCCCTTTGTGCGGGGGGGAGCGGCTCGGGGGGTGCGTGCGTGTGTGTGTG
CGTGGGGAGCGCCGCGTGCGGCCCGCGCTGCCCGGCGGCTGTGAGCGCTGCGGGCGCGGCGCGGGGCTTT
GTGCGCTCCGCGTGTGCGCGAGGGGAGCGCGGCCGGGGGCGGTGCCCCGCGGTGCGGGGGGGCTGCGAGG
GGAACAAAGGCTGCGTGCGGGGTGTGTGCGTGGGGGGGTGAGCAGGGGGTGTGGGCGCGGCGGTCGGGCT
GTAACCCCCCCCTGCACCCCCCTCCCCGAGTTGCTGAGCACGGCCCGGCTTCGGGTGCGGGGCTCCGTGC
GGGGCGTGGCGCGGGGCTCGCCGTGCCGGGCGGGGGGTGGCGGCAGGTGGGGGTGCCGGGCGGGGCGGGG
CCGCCTCGGGCCGGGGAGGGCTCGGGGGAGGGGCGCGGCGGCCCCCGGAGCGCCGGCGGCTGTCGAGGCG
CGGCGAGCCGCAGCCATTGCCTTTTATGGTAATCGTGCGAGAGGGCGCAGGGACTTCCTTTGTCCCAAAT
CTGTGCGGAGCCGAAATCTGGGAGGCGCCGCCGCACCCCCTCTAGCGGGCGCGGGGCGAAGCGGTGCGGC
GCCGGCAGGAAGGAAATGGGCGGGGAGGGCCTTCGTGCGTCGCCGCGCCGCCGTCCCCTTCTCCCTCTCC
AGCCTCGGGGCTGTCCGCGGGGGGACGGCTGCCTTCGGGGGGGACGGGGCAGGGCGGGGTTCGGCTTCTG
GCGTGTGACCGGCGGCTCTAGAGCCTCTGCTAACCATGTTCATGCCTTCTTCTTTTTCCTACAGCTCCTG
GGCAACGTGCTGGTTATTGTGCTGTCTCATCATTTTGGCAAAGAATTCTGAGCCGCCACCATGGCCAATT
TACTGACCGTACACCAAAATTTGCCTGCATTACCGGTCGATGCAACGAGTGATGAGGTTCGCAAGAACCT
GATGGACATGTTCAGGGATCGCCAGGCGTTTTCTGAGCATACCTGGAAAATGCTTCTGTCCGTTTGCCGG
TCGTGGGCGGCATGGTGCAAGTTGAATAACCGGAAATGGTTTCCCGCAGAACCTGAAGATGTTCGCGATT
ATCTTCTATATCTTCAGGCGCGCGGTCTGGCAGTAAAAACTATCCAGCAACATTTGGGCCAGCTAAACAT
GCTTCATCGTCGGTCCGGGCTGCCACGACCAAGTGACAGCAATGCTGTTTCACTGGTTATGCGGCGGATC
CGAAAAGAAAACGTTGATGCCGGTGAACGTGCAAAACAGGCTCTAGCGTTCGAACGCACTGATTTCGACC
AGGTTCGTTCACTCATGGAAAATAGCGATCGCTGCCAGGATATACGTAATCTGGCATTTCTGGGGATTGC
TTATAACACCCTGTTACGTATAGCCGAAATTGCCAGGATCAGGGTTAAAGATATCTCACGTACTGACGGT
GGGAGAATGTTAATCCATATTGGCAGAACGAAAACGCTGGTTAGCACCGCAGGTGTAGAGAAGGCACTTA
GCCTGGGGGTAACTAAACTGGTCGAGCGATGGATTTCCGTCTCTGGTGTAGCTGATGATCCGAATAACTA
CCTGTTTTGCCGGGTCAGAAAAAATGGTGTTGCCGCGCCATCTGCCACCAGCCAGCTATCAACTCGCGCC
CTGGAAGGGATTTTTGAAGCAACTCATCGATTGATTTACGGCGCTAAGGATGACTCTGGTCAGAGATACC
TGGCCTGGTCTGGACACAGTGCCCGTGTCGGAGCCGCGCGAGATATGGCCCGCGCTGGAGTTTCAATACC
GGAGATCATGCAAGCTGGTGGCTGGACCAATGTAAATATTGTCATGAACTATATCCGTAACCTGGATAGT
GAAACAGGGGCAATGGTGCGCCTGCTGGAAGATGGCGATGGACCGGTCGCCACCATGGTGAGCAAGGGCG
AGGAGCTGTTCACCGGGGTGGTGCCCATCCTGGTCGAGCTGGACGGCGACGTAAACGGCCACAAGTTCAG
CGTGTCCGGCGAGGGCGAGGGCGATGCCACCTACGGCAAGCTGACCCTGAAGTTCATCTGCACCACCGGC
AAGCTGCCCGTGCCCTGGCCCACCCTCGTGACCACCCTGACCTACGGCGTGCAGTGCTTCAGCCGCTACC
CCGACCACATGAAGCAGCACGACTTCTTCAAGTCCGCCATGCCCGAAGGCTACGTCCAGGAGCGCACCAT
CTTCTTCAAGGACGACGGCAACTACAAGACCCGCGCCGAGGTGAAGTTCGAGGGCGACACCCTGGTGAAC
CGCATCGAGCTGAAGGGCATCGACTTCAAGGAGGACGGCAACATCCTGGGGCACAAGCTGGAGTACAACT
ACAACAGCCACAACGTCTATATCATGGCCGACAAGCAGAAGAACGGCATCAAGGTGAACTTCAAGATCCG
CCACAACATCGAGGACGGCAGCGTGCAGCTCGCCGACCACTACCAGCAGAACACCCCCATCGGCGACGGC
CCCGTGCTGCTGCCCGACAACCACTACCTGAGCACCCAGTCCGCCCTGAGCAAAGACCCCAACGAGAAGC
GCGATCACATGGTCCTGCTGGAGTTCGTGACCGCCGCCGGGATCACTCTCGGCATGGACGAGCTGTACAA
GTAAAGCGGCCGCACTCCTCAGGTGCAGGCTGCCTATCAGAAGGTGGTGGCTGGTGTGGCCAATGCCCTG
GCTCACAAATACCACTGAGATCTTTTTCCCTCTGCCAAAAATTATGGGGACATCATGAAGCCCCTTGAGC
ATCTGACTTCTGGCTAATAAAGGAAATTTATTTTCATTGCAATAGTGTGTTGGAATTTTTTGTGTCTCTC
ACTCGGAAGGACATATGGGAGGGCAAATCATTTAAAACATCAGAATGAGTATTTGGTTTAGAGTTTGGCA
ACATATGCCCATATGCTGGCTGCCATGAACAAAGGTTGGCTATAAAGAGGTCATCAGTATATGAAACAGC
CCCCTGCTGTCCATTCCTTATTCCATAGAAAAGCCTTGACTTGAGGTTAGATTTTTTTTATATTTTGTTT
TGTGTTATTTTTTTCTTTAACATCCCTAAAATTTTCCTTACATGTTTTACTAGCCAGATTTTTCCTCCTC
TCCTGACTACTCCCAGTCATAGCTGTCCCTCTTCTCTTATGGAGATCCCTCGACCTGCAGCCCAAGCTTG
GCGTAATCATGGTCATAGCTGTTTCCTGTGTGAAATTGTTATCCGCTCACAATTCCACACAACATACGAG
CCGGAAGCATAAAGTGTAAAGCCTGGGGTGCCTAATGAGTGAGCTAACTCACATTAATTGCGTTGCGCTC
ACTGCCCGCTTTCCAGTCGGGAAACCTGTCGTGCCAGCGGATCCGCATCTCAATTAGTCAGCAACCATAG
TCCCGCCCCTAACTCCGCCCATCCCGCCCCTAACTCCGCCCAGTTCCGCCCATTCTCCGCCCCATGGCTG
ACTAATTTTTTTTATTTATGCAGAGGCCGAGGCCGCCTCGGCCTCTGAGCTATTCCAGAAGTAGTGAGGA
GGCTTTTTTGGAGGCCTAGGCTTTTGCAAAAAGCTAACTTGTTTATTGCAGCTTATAATGGTTACAAATA
AAGCAATAGCATCACAAATTTCACAAATAAAGCATTTTTTTCACTGCATTCTAGTTGTGGTTTGTCCAAA
CTCATCAATGTATCTTATCATGTCTGGATCCGCTGCATTAATGAATCGGCCAACGCGCGGGGAGAGGCGG
TTTGCGTATTGGGCGCTCTTCCGCTTCCTCGCTCACTGACTCGCTGCGCTCGGTCGTTCGGCTGCGGCGA
GCGGTATCAGCTCACTCAAAGGCGGTAATACGGTTATCCACAGAATCAGGGGATAACGCAGGAAAGAACA
TGTGAGCAAAAGGCCAGCAAAAGGCCAGGAACCGTAAAAAGGCCGCGTTGCTGGCGTTTTTCCATAGGCT
CCGCCCCCCTGACGAGCATCACAAAAATCGACGCTCAAGTCAGAGGTGGCGAAACCCGACAGGACTATAA
AGATACCAGGCGTTTCCCCCTGGAAGCTCCCTCGTGCGCTCTCCTGTTCCGACCCTGCCGCTTACCGGAT
ACCTGTCCGCCTTTCTCCCTTCGGGAAGCGTGGCGCTTTCTCATAGCTCACGCTGTAGGTATCTCAGTTC
GGTGTAGGTCGTTCGCTCCAAGCTGGGCTGTGTGCACGAACCCCCCGTTCAGCCCGACCGCTGCGCCTTA
TCCGGTAACTATCGTCTTGAGTCCAACCCGGTAAGACACGACTTATCGCCACTGGCAGCAGCCACTGGTA
ACAGGATTAGCAGAGCGAGGTATGTAGGCGGTGCTACAGAGTTCTTGAAGTGGTGGCCTAACTACGGCTA
CACTAGAAGAACAGTATTTGGTATCTGCGCTCTGCTGAAGCCAGTTACCTTCGGAAAAAGAGTTGGTAGC
TCTTGATCCGGCAAACAAACCACCGCTGGTAGCGGTGGTTTTTTTGTTTGCAAGCAGCAGATTACGCGCA
GAAAAAAAGGATCTCAAGAAGATCCTTTGATCTTTTCTACGGGGTCTGACGCTCAGTGGAACGAAAACTC
ACGTTAAGGGATTTTGGTCATGAGATTATCAAAAAGGATCTTCACCTAGATCCTTTTAAATTAAAAATGA
AGTTTTAAATCAATCTAAAGTATATATGAGTAAACTTGGTCTGACAGTTACCAATGCTTAATCAGTGAGG
CACCTATCTCAGCGATCTGTCTATTTCGTTCATCCATAGTTGCCTGACTCCCCGTCGTGTAGATAACTAC
GATACGGGAGGGCTTACCATCTGGCCCCAGTGCTGCAATGATACCGCGAGACCCACGCTCACCGGCTCCA
GATTTATCAGCAATAAACCAGCCAGCCGGAAGGGCCGAGCGCAGAAGTGGTCCTGCAACTTTATCCGCCT
CCATCCAGTCTATTAATTGTTGCCGGGAAGCTAGAGTAAGTAGTTCGCCAGTTAATAGTTTGCGCAACGT
TGTTGCCATTGCTACAGGCATCGTGGTGTCACGCTCGTCGTTTGGTATGGCTTCATTCAGCTCCGGTTCC
CAACGATCAAGGCGAGTTACATGATCCCCCATGTTGTGCAAAAAAGCGGTTAGCTCCTTCGGTCCTCCGA
TCGTTGTCAGAAGTAAGTTGGCCGCAGTGTTATCACTCATGGTTATGGCAGCACTGCATAATTCTCTTAC
TGTCATGCCATCCGTAAGATGCTTTTCTGTGACTGGTGAGTACTCAACCAAGTCATTCTGAGAATAGTGT
ATGCGGCGACCGAGTTGCTCTTGCCCGGCGTCAATACGGGATAATACCGCGCCACATAGCAGAACTTTAA
AAGTGCTCATCATTGGAAAACGTTCTTCGGGGCGAAAACTCTCAAGGATCTTACCGCTGTTGAGATCCAG
TTCGATGTAACCCACTCGTGCACCCAACTGATCTTCAGCATCTTTTACTTTCACCAGCGTTTCTGGGTGA
GCAAAAACAGGAAGGCAAAATGCCGCAAAAAAGGGAATAAGGGCGACACGGAAATGTTGAATACTCATAC
TCTTCCTTTTTCAATATTATTGAAGCATTTATCAGGGTTATTGTCTCATGAGCGGATACATATTTGAATG
TATTTAGAAAAATAAACAAATAGGGGTTCCGCGCACATTTCCCCGAAAAGTGCCACCTG
Features (pLannotate 1.2.2; 19 found; start..end, strand, type, name):
      5..384     +  enhancer       CMV enhancer: human cytomegalovirus immediate early enhancer
    386..661     +  promoter       chicken β-actin promoter: No description available
    662..1674    +  intron         chimeric intron: chimera between introns from chicken β-actin and rabbit β-globin
   1672..1728    +  CDS            HBB (fragment): HBB_LEPEU - Experimental evidence at protein level: Swiss-Prot protein existence level 1. Involved in oxygen transport from the lung to the various peripheral tissues. From Lepus europaeus (European hare).
   1745..2769    +  CDS            Cre (fragment): site-specific recombinase Cre is a site-specific recombinase from bacteriophage P1. Recombination occurs at loxP sequences.
   2785..3504    +  CDS            EGFP: the original enhanced GFP (Yang et al., 1996) mammalian codon-optimized
   3514..3585    +  CDS            HBB (fragment): HBB_PONPY - Experimental evidence at transcript level: Swiss-Prot protein existence level 2. Involved in oxygen transport from the lung to the various peripheral tissues. From Pongo pygmaeus (Bornean orangutan).
   3656..3711    +  polyA_signal   β-globin poly(A) signal: rabbit β-globin polyadenylation signal (Gil and Proudfoot, 1987)
   4096..4112    -  protein_bind   lac operator: The lac repressor binds to the lac operator to inhibit transcription in E. coli. This inhibition can be relieved by adding lactose or isopropyl-β-D-thiogalactopyranoside (IPTG). lac repressor encoded by lacI
   4120..4150    -  promoter       lac promoter: promoter for the E. coli lac operon
   4165..4186    -  protein_bind   CAP binding site: CAP binding activates transcription in the presence of cAMP. E. coli catabolite activator protein
   4199..4238    -  CDS            lacI (fragment): lac repressor; lacI; The lac repressor binds to the lac operator to inhibit transcription in E. coli. This inhibition can be relieved by adding lactose or isopropyl-β-D-thiogalactopyranoside (IPTG).
   4245..4267    +  promoter       SV40 promoter (fragment): SV40 enhancer and early promoter
   4291..4426    +  rep_origin     SV40 ori: SV40 origin of replication
   4446..4580    +  polyA_signal   SV40 poly(A) signal: SV40 polyadenylation signal
   4582..4636    -  CDS            lacI (fragment): lac repressor; lacI; The lac repressor binds to the lac operator to inhibit transcription in E. coli. This inhibition can be relieved by adding lactose or isopropyl-β-D-thiogalactopyranoside (IPTG).
   4819..5407    -  rep_origin     ori: high-copy-number ColE1/pMB1/pBR322/pUC origin of replication
   5578..6438    -  CDS            AmpR: β-lactamase; bla; confers resistance to ampicillin, carbenicillin, and related antibiotics
   6439..6543    -  promoter       AmpR promoter: bla
